>Addgene plasmid #83368 | pGAPTrap-TALEN1 | addgene partial sequence | sequence record 162401 | EF1a-F 5'-TCAAGCCTCAGACAGTGGTTC-3'
GTCGTGGGTTTGTTTAACTTGGTACCATAACTAGTTCGGCGCGCCACTAGCGCTGCTCACGCGCCAAGCC
GCCACCATGGGCGATCCTAAAAAGAAACGTAAGGTCATCGATTACCCATACGATGTTCCAGATTACGCTA
TCGATATCGCCGATCTACGCACGCTCGGCTACAGCCAGCAGCAACAGGAGAAGATCAAACCGAAGGTTCG
TTCGACAGTGGCGCAGCACCACGAGGCACTGGTCGGCCACGGGTTTACACACGCGCACATCGTTGCGTTA
AGCCAACACCCGGCAGCGTTAGGGACCGTCGCTGTCAAGTATCAGGACATGATCGCAGCGTTGCCAGAGG
CGACACACGAAGCGATCGTTGGCGTCGGCAAACAGTGGTCCGGCGCACGCGCTCTGGAGGCCTTGCTCAC
GGTGGCGGGAGAGTTGAGAGGTCCACCGTTACAGTTGGACACAGGCCAACTTCTCAAGATTGCAAAACGT
GGCGGCGTGACCGCAGTGGAGGCAGTGCATGCATGGCGCAATGCACTGACGGGTGCCCCGCTCAACTTGA
CCCCGGAGCAGGTGGTGGCCATCGCCAGCCACGATGGCGGCAAGCAGGCGCTGGAGACGGTCCAGCGGCT
GTTGCCGGTGCTGTGCCAGGCCCACGGCTTGACCCCGGAGCAGGTGGTGGCCATCGCCAGCCACGATGGC
GGCAAGCAGGCGCTGGAGACGGTCCAGCGGCTGTTGCCGGTGCTGTGCCAGGCCCACGGCTTGACCCCGG
AGCAGGTGGTGGCCATCGCCAGCAATATTGGTGGCAAGCAGGCGCTGGAGACGGTGCAGGCGCTGTTGCC
GGTGCTGTGCCCAGGCCCACGGCTTGACCCCGGAGCAGGTGGTGGCCATCGCCAGCAATATTGGTGGCAA
GCAGGCGCTGGAGACGGTGCAGGCGCTGTTGCCGGTGCTGTGCCAGGCCCACGGCTTGACCCC
