>Addgene plasmid #83368 | pGAPTrap-TALEN1 | addgene partial sequence | sequence record 163347 | TAL_R2 5'-ggcgacgaggtggtcgttgg-3'
ACTGGGCAACAATGCTCTCCAGCGCCGGCCTGCCGCCGCCATTGCTGGCGATGGCCACCACCTGCTGAGG
GGTCAAGCCGTGGGCCTGGCACAGCACCGGCAACAGCCGCTGGACCGTCTCCAGCGCCTGCTTGCCGCCA
TCGTGGCTGGCGATGGCCACCACCTGCTCCGGGGTCAAGCCGTGGGCCTGGCACAGCACCGGCAACAGCC
GCTGGACCGTCTCCAGCGCCTGCTTGCCGCCATCGTGGCTGGCGATGGCCACCACCTGCTCCGGGGTCAA
GCCGTGGGCCTGGCACAGCACCGGCAACAGCGCCTGCACCGTCTCCAGCGCCTGCTTGCCACCAATATTG
CTGGCGATGGCCACCACCTGCTCCGGGGTCAAGCCGTGGGCCTGGCACAGCACCGGCAACAGCCGCTGGA
CCGTCTCCAGCGCCTGCTTGCCACCATTATTGCTGGCGATGGCCACCACCTGCTGGGGGGTCAAGCCGTG
GGCCTGGCACAGCACCGGCAACAGCGCCTGCACCGTCTCCAGCGCCTGCTTGCCACCAATATTGCTGGCG
ATGGCCACCACCTGCTCCGGGGTCAAGCCGTGGGCCTGGCACAGCACCGGCAACAGCGCCTGCACCGTCT
CCAGCGCCTGCTTGCCACCAATATTGCTGGCGATGGCCACCACCTGCTCCGGGGTCAAGCCGTGGGCCTG
GCACAGCACCGGCAACAGCCGCTGGACCGTCTCCAGCGCCTGCTTGCCACCGCCATTGCTGGCGATGGCC
ACCACCTGCTGGGGGGTCAAGCCGTGGGCCTGGCACAGCACCGGCAACAGCCGCTGGACCGTCTCCAGCG
CCTGCTTGCCACCATTATTGCTGGCGATGGCCACCACCTGCTGGGGGGTCAAGCCGTGGGCCTGGCACAG
CACCGGCAACAGCGCCTGCACCGTCTCCAGCGCCTGC
