[The description below was written by a language model from this plasmid's Addgene catalogue record.]
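Description:
pGAPTrap-TALEN1 is a mammalian expression plasmid built on the pEFBOS backbone that encodes one half of a TALEN pair directed at the human GAPDH locus. It is propagated in bacteria as a high-copy plasmid under ampicillin selection. The record names no mammalian selection marker, and because no feature table accompanies the entry, the origin of replication, polyadenylation signal and any epitope tags or nuclear localisation signals are not documented here.

The payload is a synthetic insert of about 2 kb, GAPDH_TALEN1, cloned between NcoI and HindIII sites that both remain intact, and transcribed from the EF1alpha promoter, a strong constitutive promoter that generally remains active in pluripotent stem cells. A TALEN consists of a programmable TAL effector DNA-binding repeat array fused to a FokI nuclease domain. Since FokI must dimerise to cut, a single TALEN monomer is not sufficient, and this plasmid is meant to be co-delivered with its partner, pGAPTrap-TALEN2, so that the two proteins bind adjacent half-sites and generate a double-strand break in GAPDH.

That break stimulates homology-directed repair, which increases the efficiency with which GAPTrap targeting vectors integrate at the locus. According to the record, the GAPTrap system is an expression platform for pluripotent stem cells and their differentiated derivatives, in which transgenes are placed at the ubiquitously expressed GAPDH gene. The exact target sequence and the TALEN scaffold architecture are not stated in the record.
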