Addgene plasmid #83368: pGAPTrap-TALEN1
Purpose: Partner to pGAPTrap-TALEN2, for enhanced gene targeting of the human GAPDH locus using GAPTrap vectors
Depositing lab: Ed Stanley. Depositing organization: Murdoch Children's Research Institute. Publication: GAPTrap: A Simple Expression System for Pluripotent Stem Cells and Their Derivatives. Kao T, Labonne T, Niclis JC, Chaurasia R, Lokmic Z, Qian E, Bruveris FF, Howden SE, Motazedian A, Schiesser JV, Costa M, Sourris K, Ng E, Anderson D, Giudice A, Farlie P, Cheung M, Lamande SR, Penington AJ, Parish CL, Thomson LH, Rafii A, Elliott DA, Elefanty AG, Stanley EG. Stem Cell Reports. 2016 Sep 1. pii: S2213-6711(16)30139-4. doi: 10.1016/j.stemcr.2016.07.015. PubMed 27594589.
Backbone
  Vector backbone: pEFBOS
  Vector type: Mammalian Expression
Growth in bacteria
  Bacterial resistance: Ampicillin, 100 μg/mL
  Growth temperature: 37°C
  Growth strain: NEB Stable
  Copy number: High Copy
Gene/Insert
  Gene/Insert name: GAPDH_TALEN1
  Species: Synthetic
  Insert size (bp): 2000
  Promoter: EF1alpha
  Cloning method: Restriction Enzyme; 5′ cloning site Nco1 (not destroyed); 3′ cloning site Hind3 (not destroyed)
  Sequencing primers: 5′ CATTCTCAAGCCTCAGACAGTG; 3′ CTGGCCACCTCTGCTTGTCCAG
Terms and licenses: Academic/Nonprofit Terms; Industry Terms: Not Available to Industry
How to cite: pGAPTrap-TALEN1 was a gift from Ed Stanley (Addgene plasmid # 83368 ; http://n2t.net/addgene:83368 ; RRID:Addgene_83368)
